>Addgene plasmid #164142 | pMXS-IRES-Hygro | addgene full sequence | sequence record 325860 | Addgene NGS Result
AATGAAAGACCCCACCTGTAGGTTTGGCAAGCTAGCTTAAGTAACGCCATTTTGCAAGGCATGGAAAAAT
ACATAACTGAGAATAGAAAAGTTCAGATCAAGGTCAGGAACAGATGGAACAGCTGAATATGGGCCAAACA
GGATATCTGTGGTAAGCAGTTCCTGCCCCGGCTCAGGGCCAAGAACAGATGGAACAGCTGAATATGGGCC
AAACAGGATATCTGTGGTAAGCAGTTCCTGCCCCGGCTCAGGGCCAAGAACAGATGGTCCCCAGATGCGG
TCCAGCCCTCAGCAGTTTCTAGAGAACCATCAGATGTTTCCAGGGTGCCCCAAGGACCTGAAATGACCCT
GTGCCTTATTTGAACTAACCAATCAGTTCGCTTCTCGCTTCTGTTCGCGCGCTTCTGCTCCCCGAGCTCA
ATAAAAGAGCCCACAACCCCTCACTCGGCGCGCCAGTCCTCCGATTGACTGAGTCGCCCGGGTACCCGTG
TATCCAATAAACCCTCTTGCAGTTGCATCCGACTTGTGGTCTCGCTGTTCCTTGGGAGGGTCTCCTCTGA
GTGATTGACTACCCGTCAGCGGGGGTCTTTCATTTGGGGGCTCGTCCGGGATCGGGAGACCCCTGCCCAG
GGACCACCGACCCACCACCGGGAGGTAAGCTGGCCAGCAACTTATCTGTGTCTGTCCGATTGTCTAGTGT
CTATGACTGATTTTATGCGCCTGCGTCGGTACTAGTTAGCTAACTAGCTCTGTATCTGGCGGACCCGTGG
TGGAACTGACGAGTTCGGAACACCCGGCCGCAACCCTGGGAGACGTCCCAGGGACTTCGGGGGCCGTTTT
TGTGGCCCGACCTGAGTCCAAAAATCCCGATCGTTTTGGACTCTTTGGTGCACCCCCCTAATAGGAGGGA
TATGTGGTTCTGGTAGGAGACGAGAACCTAAAACAGTTCCCGCCTCCGTCTGAATTTTTGCTTTCGGTTT
GGGACCGAAGCCGCGCCGCGCGTCTTGTCTGCTGCAGCATCGTTCTGTGTTGTCTCTGTCTGACTGTGTT
TCTGTATTTGTCTGAAAATTAGGGCCAGACTGTTACCACTCCCTTAAGTTTGACCTTAGGTCACTGGAAA
GATGTCGAGCGGATCGCTCACAACCAGTCGGTAGATGTCAAGAAGAGACGTTGGGTTACCTTCTGCTCTG
CAGAATGGCCAACCTTTAACGTCGGATGGCCGCGAGACGGCACCTTTAACCGAGACCTCATCACCCAGGT
TAAGATCAAGGTCTTTTCACCTGGCCCGCATGGACACCCAGACCAGGTCCCCTACATCGTGACCTGGGAA
GCCTTGGCTTTTGACCCCCCTCCCTGGGTCAAGCCCTTTGTACACCCTAAGCCTCCGCCTCCTCTTCCTC
CATCCGCCCCGTCTCTCCCCCTTGAACCTCCTCGTTCGACCCCGCCTCGATCCTCCCTTTATCCAGCCCT
CACTCCTTCTCTAGGCGCCCCCATATGGCCATATGAGATCTTATATGGGGCACCCCCGCCCCTTGTAAAC
TTCCCTGACCCTGACATGACAAGAGTTACTAACAGCCCCTCTCTCCAAGCTCACTTACAGGCTCTCTACT
TAGTCCAGCACGAAGTCTGGAGACCTCTGGCGGCAGCCTACCAAGAACAACTGGACCGACCGGTGGTACC
TCACCCTTACCGAGTCGGCGACACAGTGTGGGTCCGCCGACACCAGACTAAGAACCTAGAACCTCGCTGG
AAAGGACCTTACACAGTCCTGCTGACCACCCCCACCGCCCTCAAAGTAGACGGCATCGCAGCTTGGATAC
ACGCCGCCCACGTGAAGGCTGCCGACCCCGGGGGTGGACCATCCTCTAGACTGCCGGATCTAGCTAGTTA
ATTAAGGATCCCAGTGTGGTGGTACGGGAATTCCTGCAGGCCTCGAGGGCCGGCGCGCCGCGGCCGCTAC
GTAAATTCCGCCCCCCCCCCCCCTCTCCCTCCCCCCCCCCTAACGTTACTGGCCGAAGCCGCTTGGAATA
AGGCCGGTGTGCGTTTGTCTATATGTTATTTTCCACCATATTGCCGTCTTTTGGCAATGTGAGGGCCCGG
AAACCTGGCCCTGTCTTCTTGACGAGCATTCCTAGGGGTCTTTCCCCTCTCGCCAAAGGAATGCAAGGTC
TGTTGAATGTCGTGAAGGAAGCAGTTCCTCTGGAAGCTTCTTGAAGACAAACAACGTCTGTAGCGACCCT
TTGCAGGCAGCGGAACCCCCCACCTGGCGACAGGTGCCTCTGCGGCCAAAAGCCACGTGTATAAGATACA
CCTGCAAAGGCGGCACAACCCCAGTGCCACGTTGTGAGTTGGATAGTTGTGGAAAGAGTCAAATGGCTCT
CCTCAAGCGTATTCAACAAGGGGCTGAAGGATGCCCAGAAGGTACCCCATTGTATGGGATCTGATCTGGG
GCCTCGGTGCACATGCTTTACATGTGTTTAGTCGAGGTTAAAAAAACGTCTAGGCCCCCCGAACCACGGG
GACGTGGTTTTCCTTTGAAAAACACGATGATAATATGGCCACAACCATGAAAAAGCCTGAACTCACCGCG
ACGTCTGTCGAGAAGTTTCTGATCGAAAAGTTCGACAGCGTCTCCGACCTGATGCAGCTCTCGGAGGGCG
AAGAATCTCGTGCTTTCAGCTTCGATGTAGGAGGGCGTGGATATGTCCTGCGGGTAAATAGCTGCGCCGA
TGGTTTCTACAAAGATCGTTATGTTTATCGGCACTTTGCATCGGCCGCGCTCCCGATTCCGGAAGTGCTT
GACATTGGGGAATTCAGCGAGAGCCTGACCTATTGCATCTCCCGCCGTGCACAGGGTGTCACGTTGCAAG
ACCTGCCTGAAACCGAACTGCCCGCTGTTCTGCAGCCGGTCGCGGAGGCCATGGATGCGATCGCTGCGGC
CGATCTTAGCCAGACGAGCGGGTTCGGCCCATTCGGACCGCAAGGAATCGGTCAATACACTACATGGCGT
GATTTCATATGCGCGATTGCTGATCCCCATGTGTATCACTGGCAAACTGTGATGGACGACACCGTCAGTG
CGTCCGTCGCGCAGGCTCTCGATGAGCTGATGCTTTGGGCCGAGGACTGCCCCGAAGTCCGGCACCTCGT
GCACGCGGATTTCGGCTCCAACAATGTCCTGACGGACAATGGCCGCATAACAGCGGTCATTGACTGGAGC
GAGGCGATGTTCGGGGATTCCCAATACGAGGTCGCCAACATCTTCTTCTGGAGGCCGTGGTTGGCTTGTA
TGGAGCAGCAGACGCGCTACTTCGAGCGGAGGCATCCGGAGCTTGCAGGATCGCCGCGGCTCCGGGCGTA
TATGCTCCGCATTGGTCTTGACCAACTCTATCAGAGCTTGGTTGACGGCAATTTCGATGATGCAGCTTGG
GCGCAGGGTCGATGCGACGCAATCGTCCGATCCGGAGCCGGGACTGTCGGGCGTACACAAATCGCCCGCA
GAAGCGCGGCCGTCTGGACCGATGGCTGTGTAGAAGTACTCGCCGATAGTGGAAACCGACGCCCCAGCAC
TCGTCCGAGGGCAAAGGAATAGGTCGACGATAAAATAAAAGATTTTATTTAGTCTCCAGAAAAAGGGGGG
AATGAAAGACCCCACCTGTAGGTTTGGCAAGCTAGCTTAAGTAACGCCATTTTGCAAGGCATGGAAAAAT
ACATAACTGAGAATAGAGAAGTTCAGATCAAGGTCAGGAACAGATGGAACAGCTGAATATGGGCCAAACA
GGATATCTGTGGTAAGCAGTTCCTGCCCCGGCTCAGGGCCAAGAACAGATGGAACAGCTGAATATGGGCC
AAACAGGATATCTGTGGTAAGCAGTTCCTGCCCCGGCTCAGGGCCAAGAACAGATGGTCCCCAGATGCGG
TCCAGCCCTCAGCAGTTTCTAGAGAACCATCAGATGTTTCCAGGGTGCCCCAAGGACCTGAAATGACCCT
GTGCCTTATTTGAACTAACCAATCAGTTCGCTTCTCGCTTCTGTTCGCGCGCTTCTGCTCCCCGAGCTCA
ATAAAAGAGCCCACAACCCCTCACTCGGGGCGCCAGTCCTCCGATTGACTGAGTCGCCCGGGTACCCGTG
TATCCAATAAACCCTCTTGCAGTTGCATCCGACTTGTGGTCTCGCTGTTCCTTGGGAGGGTCTCCTCTGA
GTGATTGACTACCCGTCAGCGGGGGTCTTTCACATGCAGCATGTATCAAAATTAATTTGGTTTTTTTTCT
TAAGTATTTACATTAAATGGCCATAGTTGCATTAATGAATCGGCCAACGCGCGGGGAGAGGCGGTTTGCG
TATTGGGCGCTCTTCCGCTTCCTCGCTCACTGACTCGCTGCGCTCGGTCGTTCGGCTGCGGCGAGCGGTA
TCAGCTCACTCAAAGGCGGTAATACGGTTATCCACAGAATCAGGGGATAACGCAGGAAAGAACATGTGAG
CAAAAGGCCAGCAAAAGGCCAGGAACCGTAAAAAGGCCGCGTTGCTGGCGTTTTTCCATAGGCTCCGCCC
CCCTGACGAGCATCACAAAAATCGACGCTCAAGTCAGAGGTGGCGAAACCCGACAGGACTATAAAGATAC
CAGGCGTTTCCCCCTGGAAGCTCCCTCGTGCGCTCTCCTGTTCCGACCCTGCCGCTTACCGGATACCTGT
CCGCCTTTCTCCCTTCGGGAAGCGTGGCGCTTTCTCATAGCTCACGCTGTAGGTATCTCAGTTCGGTGTA
GGTCGTTCGCTCCAAGCTGGGCTGTGTGCACGAACCCCCCGTTCAGCCCGACCGCTGCGCCTTATCCGGT
AACTATCGTCTTGAGTCCAACCCGGTAAGACACGACTTATCGCCACTGGCAGCAGCCACTGGTAACAGGA
TTAGCAGAGCGAGGTATGTAGGCGGTGCTACAGAGTTCTTGAAGTGGTGGCCTAACTACGGCTACACTAG
AAGAACAGTATTTGGTATCTGCGCTCTGCTGAAGCCAGTTACCTTCGGAAAAAGAGTTGGTAGCTCTTGA
TCCGGCAAACAAACCACCGCTGGTAGCGGTGGTTTTTTTGTTTGCAAGCAGCAGATTACGCGCAGAAAAA
AAGGATCTCAAGAAGATCCTTTGATCTTTTCTACGGGGTCTGACGCTCAGTGGAACGAAAACTCACGTTA
AGGGATTTTGGTCATGAGATTATCAAAAAGGATCTTCACCTAGATCCTTTTGCGGCCGGCCGCAAATCAA
TCTAAAGTATATATGAGTAAACTTGGTCTGACAGTTACCAATGCTTAATCAGTGAGGCACCTATCTCAGC
GATCTGTCTATTTCGTTCATCCATAGTTGCCTGACTCCCCGTCGTGTAGATAACTACGATACGGGAGGGC
TTACCATCTGGCCCCAGTGCTGCAATGATACCGCGAGACCCACGCTCACCGGCTCCAGATTTATCAGCAA
TAAACCAGCCAGCCGGAAGGGCCGAGCGCAGAAGTGGTCCTGCAACTTTATCCGCCTCCATCCAGTCTAT
TAATTGTTGCCGGGAAGCTAGAGTAAGTAGTTCGCCAGTTAATAGTTTGCGCAACGTTGTTGCCATTGCT
ACAGGCATCGTGGTGTCACGCTCGTCGTTTGGTATGGCTTCATTCAGCTCCGGTTCCCAACGATCAAGGC
GAGTTACATGATCCCCCATGTTGTGCAAAAAAGCGGTTAGCTCCTTCGGTCCTCCGATCGTTGTCAGAAG
TAAGTTGGCCGCAGTGTTATCACTCATGGTTATGGCAGCACTGCATAATTCTCTTACTGTCATGCCATCC
GTAAGATGCTTTTCTGTGACTGGTGAGTACTCAACCAAGTCATTCTGAGAATAGTGTATGCGGCGACCGA
GTTGCTCTTGCCCGGCGTCAATACGGGATAATACCGCGCCACATAGCAGAACTTTAAAAGTGCTCATCAT
TGGAAAACGTTCTTCGGGGCGAAAACTCTCAAGGATCTTACCGCTGTTGAGATCCAGTTCGATGTAACCC
ACTCGTGCACCCAACTGATCTTCAGCATCTTTTACTTTCACCAGCGTTTCTGGGTGAGCAAAAACAGGAA
GGCAAAATGCCGCAAAAAAGGGAATAAGGGCGACACGGAAATGTTGAATACTCATACTCTTCCTTTTTCA
ATATTATTGAAGCATTTATCAGGGTTATTGTCTCATGAGCGGATACATATTTGAATGTATTTAGAAAAAT
AAACAAATAGGGGTTCCGCGCACATTTCCCCGAAAAGTGCCACCTGCAT
Features (pLannotate 1.2.2; 13 found; start..end, strand, type, name):
      1..594     +  LTR            LTR: long terminal repeat from Moloney murine leukemia virus
    657..856     +  misc_feature   MMLV Ψ: packaging signal of Moloney murine leukemia virus (MMLV)
    908..996     +  misc_feature   MESV Ψ (fragment): packaging signal of murine embryonic stem cell virus
   1073..1489    +  CDS            gag (truncated): truncated Moloney murine leukemia virus (MMLV) gag gene lacking the start codon
   1499..1873    +  misc_feature   pol region: Moloney murine leukemia virus (MMLV) pol region containing the splice acceptor site
   2091..2553    +  misc_feature   IRES: internal ribosome entry site (IRES) of the encephalomyocarditis virus (EMCV)
   2567..3592    +  CDS            HygR: aminoglycoside phosphotransferase from E. coli; aph(4)-Ia; confers resistance to hygromycin
   3641..3762    +  LTR            3' LTR (ΔU3) (fragment): self-inactivating 3' long terminal repeat (LTR) from Moloney murine leukemia virus
   3763..4232    +  LTR            LTR: long terminal repeat from Moloney murine leukemia virus
   4298..4350    -  CDS            lacI (fragment): lac repressor; lacI; The lac repressor binds to the lac operator to inhibit transcription in E. coli. This inhibition can be relieved by adding lactose or isopropyl-β-D-thiogalactopyranoside (IPTG).
   4533..5121    -  rep_origin     ori: high-copy-number ColE1/pMB1/pBR322/pUC origin of replication
   5285..6145    -  CDS            AmpR: β-lactamase; bla; confers resistance to ampicillin, carbenicillin, and related antibiotics
   6146..6250    -  promoter       AmpR promoter: bla
