[The description below was written by a language model from this plasmid's Addgene catalogue record and pLannotate feature annotations shown in this document.]
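Description:
pMXS-IRES-Hygro is an empty Moloney murine leukemia virus (MMLV)-based retroviral expression backbone for stable gene delivery into mammalian cells. According to the record, it was made from pMXS-IRES-blast by replacing the blasticidin resistance marker with a hygromycin resistance cassette. In bacteria it is maintained through a high-copy ColE1/pUC-type origin and selected with ampicillin via the β-lactamase gene and its native promoter. The catalogue lists a backbone size of about 5.6 kb, whereas the sequenced record is 6,279 nt. The record does not explain the difference.

The proviral region begins with a 5′ MMLV LTR, which in this type of vector serves as the promoter for the genomic transcript; no separate internal promoter is annotated. It is followed by the MMLV packaging signal (with a short fragment annotated as MESV Ψ), a truncated gag sequence lacking its start codon, which extends the packaging region, and a pol segment carrying the splice acceptor. An unannotated gap between this pol region and the EMCV IRES is presumably where the cloning site lies, though the record does not describe it. A gene inserted there would be transcribed on the same message as the IRES-driven hygromycin phosphotransferase, so hygromycin selection enriches for cells expressing the transgene. The cassette closes with 3′ LTR sequence; one part is annotated as a fragment of a ΔU3 self-inactivating LTR, but the adjacent LTR annotation suggests this may simply be a naming artefact. A small lacI fragment in the backbone is likely a cloning remnant. No gag, pol or env functions are encoded, so these must be supplied in trans by a packaging system to produce virus. The vector is typically used to generate hygromycin-selectable stable cell lines.
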