Addgene plasmid #164142: pMXS-IRES-Hygro
Purpose: (Empty Backbone) Retroviral expression vector with hygromycin resistance
Depositing lab: Richard Possemato. Depositing organization: NYU Grossman School of Medicine.
Backbone
  Vector backbone: pMXS-IRES-hygro
  Backbone size (bp): 5600
  Modifications to backbone: pMXS-IRES-blast modified by replacing blast resistance with hygromycin resistance cassette
  Vector type: Mammalian Expression, Retroviral
  Selectable markers: Hygromycin
Growth in bacteria
  Bacterial resistance: Ampicillin, 100 μg/mL
  Growth temperature: 37°C
  Growth strain: NEB Stable
  Copy number: High Copy
Gene/Insert
  Sequencing primers: 5′ AGTAGACGGCATCGCAGCTTGGATA; 3′ GGCGGAATTTACGTAGCGGCC
Terms and licenses: Academic/Nonprofit Terms; Industry Terms: Not Available to Industry
How to cite: pMXS-IRES-Hygro was a gift from Richard Possemato (Addgene plasmid # 164142 ; http://n2t.net/addgene:164142 ; RRID:Addgene_164142)
